>Addgene plasmid #107218 | GW1-mito-roGFP1-mApple | depositor full sequence | sequence record 202524 | GW1-mito-roGFP1-mApple sequence 7137 bps
AAGCTTCCCGGCCACAGCAATCGATCCATGACACAACCAGTGACAAGCAGTCCCCCAGTGAAACCGCATC
CGCATCCGAGTCCGATACCGATAAAGATTCTGAATCGGAGTGAGTGCCGCGTCCGAGAGCGTTCCCTGTC
CACGTCCACCATCGGCGGAGCAGGTGTGCCTGAGGCCTCTAGACCACCATGAGCGTGCTGACACCATTGT
TGCTCAGAGGCCTCACTGGTTCAGCCAGGCGGCTGCCAGTCCCAAGAGCTAAGATCCATAGTCTGGGAGA
TCCAATGTCAGTTCTCACTCCCCTTTTGCTTAGGGGACTGACCGGAAGCGCTCGGCGGTTGCCTGTCCCA
CGCGCCAAGATTCACTCCCTGGGCGACCCTATGAGTGTCCTTACTCCTCTTTTGCTGAGAGGCTTGACAG
GGAGCGCTCGGAGGCTCCCAGTGCCTCGCGCAAAGATCCATTCTCTCGGAGATCCCATGTCCGTCCTCAC
TCCTCTGCTGCTGCGCGGGCTTACAGGTTCCGCTCGCCGCCTGCCTGTTCCTCGGGCAAAGATACACAGT
CTGGGCGATCCTCACCGGCGTGGAGGAGCATCTGGTGGAGCTAGTATGGTGAGCAAGGGCGAGGAGCTGT
TCACCGGGGTGGTGCCCATCCTGGTCGAGCTGGACGGCGACGTAAACGGCCACAAGTTCAGCGTGTCCGG
CGAGGGCGAGGGCGATGCCACCTACGGCAAGCTGACCCTGAAGTTCATCTCCACCACCGGCAAGCTGCCC
GTGCCCTGGCCCACCCTCGTGACCACTCTGTCTTACGGCGTGCAGTGCTTCAGCCGCTACCCCGACCACA
TGAAGCAGCACGACTTCTTCAAGTCCGCCATGCCCGAAGGCTACGTCCAGGAGCGCACCATCTTCTTCAA
GGACGACGGCAACTACAAGACCCGCGCCGAGGTGAAGTTCGAGGGCGACACCCTGGTGAACCGCATCGAG
CTGAAGGGCATCGACTTCAAGGAGGACGGCAACATCCTGGGGCACAAGCTGGAGTACAACTACAACTGCC
ACAACGTCTATATCATGGCCGACAAGCAGAAGAACGGCATCAAGGTGAACTTCAAGATCCGCCACAACAT
CGAGGACGGCAGCGTGCAGCTCGCCGACCACTACCAGCAGAACACCCCCATCGGCGACGGCCCCGTGCTG
CTGCCCGACAACCACTACCTGAGCACCTGCTCCGCCCTGAGCAAAGACCCCAACGAGAAGCGCGATCACA
TGGTCCTGCTGGAGTTCGTGACCGCCGCCGGGATCACTCTCGGCATGGACGAGCTGTATAAGGGAGGTTC
AGGAGGTCGATCCGTGAGCAAGGGCGAGGAGAATAACATGGCCATCATCAAGGAGTTCATGCGCTTCAAG
GTGCACATGGAGGGCTCCGTGAACGGCCACGAGTTCGAGATCGAGGGCGAGGGCGAGGGCCGCCCCTACG
AGGCCTTTCAGACCGCTAAGCTGAAGGTGACCAAGGGTGGCCCCCTGCCCTTCGCCTGGGACATCCTGTC
CCCTCAGTTCATGTACGGCTCCAAGGTCTACATTAAGCACCCAGCCGACATCCCCGACTACTTCAAGCTG
TCCTTCCCCGAGGGCTTCAGGTGGGAGCGCGTGATGAACTTCGAGGACGGCGGCATTATTCACGTTAACC
AGGACTCCTCCCTGCAGGACGGCGTGTTCATCTACAAGGTGAAGCTGCGCGGCACCAACTTCCCCTCCGA
CGGCCCCGTAATGCAGAAGAAGACCATGGGCTGGGAGGCCTCCGAGGAGCGGATGTACCCCGAGGACGGC
GCCCTGAAGAGCGAGATCAAGAAGAGGCTGAAGCTGAAGGACGGCGGCCACTACGCCGCCGAGGTCAAGA
CCACCTACAAGGCCAAGAAGCCCGTGCAGCTGCCCGGCGCCTACATCGTCGACATCAAGTTGGACATCGT
GTCCCACAACGAGGACTACACCATCGTGGAACAGTACGAACGCGCCGAGGGTCGTCACTCTACCGGCGGC
ATGGACGAGCTGTACAAGTAATAAACTCGACGAATTCATTGATCATAATCAGCCATACCACATTTGTAGA
GGTTTTACTTGCTTTAAAAAACCTCCCACACCTCCCCCTGAACCTGAAACATAAAATGAATGCAATTGTT
GTTGTTAACTTGTTTATTGCAGCTTATAATGGTTACAAATAAAGCAATAGCATCACAAATTTCACAAATA
AAGCATTTTTTTCACTGCATTCTAGTTGTGGTTTGTCCAAACTCATCAATGTATCTTATCATGTCTGGAT
CCGTACCGAGCTCGCGTAATCATGGTCATAGCTGTTTCCTGTGTGAAATTGTTATCCGCTCACAATTCCA
CACAACATACGAGCCGGAAGCATAAAGTGTAAAGCCTGGGGTGCCTAATGAGTGAGCTAACTCACATTAA
TTGCGTTGCGCTCACTGCCCGCTTTCCAGTCGGGAAACCTGTCGTGCCAGCTGCATTAATGAATCGGCCA
ACGCGCGGGGAGAGGCGGTTTGCGTATTGGGCGCTCTTCCGCTTCCTCGCTCACTGACTCGCTGCGCTCG
GTCGTTCGGCTGCGGCGAGCGGTATCAGCTCACTCAAAGGCGGTAATACGGTTATCCACAGAATCAGGGG
ATAACGCAGGAAAGAACATGTGAGCAAAAGGCCAGCAAAAGGCCAGGAACCGTAAAAAGGCCGCGTTGCT
GGCGTTTTTCCATAGGCTCCGCCCCCCTGACGAGCATCACAAAAATCGACGCTCAAGTCAGAGGTGGCGA
AACCCGACAGGACTATAAAGATACCAGGCGTTTCCCCCTGGAAGCTCCCTCGTGCGCTCTCCTGTTCCGA
CCCTGCCGCTTACCGGATACCTGTCCGCCTTTCTCCCTTCGGGAAGCGTGGCGCTTTCTCAATGCTCACG
CTGTAGGTATCTCAGTTCGGTGTAGGTCGTTCGCTCCAAGCTGGGCTGTGTGCACGAACCCCCCGTTCAG
CCCGACCGCTGCGCCTTATCCGGTAACTATCGTCTTGAGTCCAACCCGGTAAGACACGACTTATCGCCAC
TGGCAGCAGCCACTGGTAACAGGATTAGCAGAGCGAGGTATGTAGGCGGTGCTACAGAGTTCTTGAAGTG
GTGGCCTAACTACGGCTACACTAGAAGGACAGTATTTGGTATCTGCGCTCTGCTGAAGCCAGTTACCTTC
GGAAAAAGAGTTGGTAGCTCTTGATCCGGCAAACAAACCACCGCTGGTAGCGGTGGTTTTTTTGTTTGCA
AGCAGCAGATTACGCGCAGAAAAAAAGGATCTCAAGAAGATCCTTTGATCTTTTCTACGGGGTCTGACGC
TCAGTGGAACGAAAACTCACGTTAAGGGATTTTGGTCATGAGATTATCAAAAAGGATCTTCACCTAGATC
CTTTTAAATTAAAAATGAAGTTTTAAATCAATCTAAAGTATATATGAGTAAACTTGGTCTGACAGTTACC
AATGCTTAATCAGTGAGGCACCTATCTCAGCGATCTGTCTATTTCGTTCATCCATAGTTGCCTGACTCCC
CGTCGTGTAGATAACTACGATACGGGAGGGCTTACCATCTGGCCCCAGTGCTGCAATGATACCGCGAGAC
CCACGCTCACCGGCTCCAGATTTATCAGCAATAAACCAGCCAGCCGGAAGGGCCGAGCGCAGAAGTGGTC
CTGCAACTTTATCCGCCTCCATCCAGTCTATTAATTGTTGCCGGGAAGCTAGAGTAAGTAGTTCGCCAGT
TAATAGTTTGCGCAACGTTGTTGCCATTGCTACAGGCATCGTGGTGTCACGCTCGTCGTTTGGTATGGCT
TCATTCAGCTCCGGTTCCCAACGATCAAGGCGAGTTACATGATCCCCCATGTTGTGCAAAAAAGCGGTTA
GCTCCTTCGGTCCTCCGATCGTTGTCAGAAGTAAGTTGGCCGCAGTGTTATCACTCATGGTTATGGCAGC
ACTGCATAATTCTCTTACTGTCATGCCATCCGTAAGATGCTTTTCTGTGACTGGTGAGTACTCAACCAAG
TCATTCTGAGAATAGTGTATGCGGCGACCGAGTTGCTCTTGCCCGGCGTCAATACGGGATAATACCGCGC
CACATAGCAGAACTTTAAAAGTGCTCATCATTGGAAAACGTTCTTCGGGGCGAAAACTCTCAAGGATCTT
ACCGCTGTTGAGATCCAGTTCGATGTAACCCACTCGTGCACCCAACTGATCTTCAGCATCTTTTACTTTC
ACCAGCGTTTCTGGGTGAGCAAAAACAGGAAGGCAAAATGCCGCAAAAAAGGGAATAAGGGCGACACGGA
AATGTTGAATACTCATACTCTTCCTTTTTCAATAAGCGGCCGCGGCCATGCCGGCCACTAGTCTCGAGTT
ATTATTGAAGCATTTATCAGGGTTATTGTCTCATGAGCGGATACATATTTGAATGTATTTAGAAAAATAA
ACAAATAGGGGTTCCGCGCACATTTCCCCGAAAAGTGCCACCTGACGTCTAAGAAACCATTATTATCATG
ACATTAACCTATAAAAATAGGCGTATCACGAGGCCCTTTCGTCTCGCGCGTTTCGGTGATGACGGTGAAA
ACCTCTGACACATGCAGCTCCCGGAGACGGTCACAGCTTGTCTGTAAGCGGATGCCGGGAGCAGACAAGC
CCGTCAGGGCGCGTCAGCGGGTGTTGGCGGGTGTCGGGGCTGGCTTAACTATGCGGCATCAGAGCAGATT
GTACTGAGAGTGCACCATATGAAGACGTCGCCTCCTCACTACTTCTGGAATAGCTCAGAGGCCGAGGCGG
CCTCGGCCTCTGCATAAATAAAAAAAATTAGTCAGCGCGCCATTCGCCATTCAGGCTGCGCAACTGTTGG
GAAGGGCGATCGGTGCGGGCCTCTTCGCTATTACGCCAGCTGGCGAAAGGGGGATGTGCTGCAAGGCGAT
TAAGTTGGGTAACGCCAGGGTTTTCCCAGTCACGACGTTGTAAAACGACGGCCAGTGCCATCTGCAGTGA
ATAATAAAATGTGTGTTTGTCCGAAATACGCGTTTGAGATTTCTGTCCCGACTAAATTCATGTCGCGCGA
TAGTGGTGTTTATCGCCGATAGAGATGGCGATATTGGAAAAATCGATATTTGAAAATATGGCATATTGAA
AATGTCGCCGATGTGAGTTTCTGTGTAACTGATATCGCCATTTTTCCAAAAGTTGATTTTTGGGCATACG
CGATATCTGGCGATACGCTTATATCGTTTACGGGGGATGGCGATAGACGCCTTTGGTGACTTGGGCGATT
CTGTGTGTCGCAAATATCGCAGTTTCGATATAGGTGACAGACGATATGAGGCTATATCGCCGATAGAGGC
GACATCAAGCTGGCACATGGCCAATGCATATCGATCTATACATTGAATCAATATTGGCCATTAGCCATAT
TATTCATTGGTTATATAGCATAAATCAATATTGGCTATTGGCCATTGCATACGTTGTATCCATATCATAA
TATGTACATTTATATTGGCTCATGTCCAACATTACCGCCATGTTGACATTGATTATTGACTAGTTATTAA
TAGTAATCAATTACGGGGTCATTAGTTCATAGCCCATATATGGAGTTCCGCGTTACATAACTTACGGTAA
ATGGCCCGCCTGGCTGACCGCCCAACGACCCCCGCCCATTGACGTCAATAATGACGTATGTTCCCATAGT
AACGCCAATAGGGACTTTCCATTGACGTCAATGGGTGGAGTATTTACGGTAAACTGCCCACTTGGCAGTA
CATCAAGTGTATCATATGCCAAGTACGCCCCCTATTGACGTCAATGACGGTAAATGGCCCGCCTGGCATT
ATGCCCAGTACATGACCTTATGGGACTTTCCTACTTGGCAGTACATCTACGTATTAGTCATCGCTATTAC
CATGGTGATGCGGTTTTGGCAGTACATCAATGGGCGTGGATAGCGGTTTGACTCACGGGGATTTCCAAGT
CTCCACCCCATTGACGTCAATGGGAGTTTGTTTTGGCACCAAAATCAACGGGACTTTCCAAAATGTCGTA
ACAACTCCGCCCCATTGACGCAAATGGGCGGTAGGCGTGTACGGTGGGAGGTCTATATAAGCAGAGCTCG
TTTAGTGAACCGTCAGATCGCCTGGAGACGCCATCCACGCTGTTTTGACCTCCATAGAAGACACCGGGAC
CGATCCAGCCTCCGCGGCCGGGAACGGTGCATTGGAACGCGGATTCCCCGTGCCAAGAGTGACGTAAGTA
CCGCCTATAGAGTCTATAGGCCCACCCCCTTGGCTTCTTATGCATGCTATACTGTTTTTGGCTTGGGGTC
TATACACCCCCGCTTCCTCATGTTATAGGTGATGGTATAGCTTAGCCTATAGGTGTGGGTTATTGACCAT
TATTGACCACTCCCCTATTGGTGACGATACTTTCCATTACTAATCCATAACATGGCTCTTTGCCACAACT
CTCTTTATTGGCTATATGCCAATACACTGTCCTTCAGAGACTGACACGGACTCTGTATTTTTACAGGATG
GGGTCTCATTTATTATTTACAAATTCACATATACAACACCACCGTCCCCAGTGCCCGCAGTTTTTATTAA
ACATAACGTGGGATCTCCACGCGAATCTCGGGTACGTGTTCCGGACATGGGCTCTTCTCCGGTAGCGGCG
GAGCTTCTACATCCGAGCCCTGCTCCCATGCCTCCAGCGACTCATGGTCGCTCGGCAGCTCCTTGCTCCT
AACAGTGGAGGCCAGACTTAGGCACAGCACGATGCCCACCACCACCAGTGTGCCGCACAAGGCCGTGGCG
GTAGGGTATGTGTCTGAAAATGAGCTCGGGGAGCGGGCTTGCACCGCTGACGCATTTGGAAGACTTAAGG
CAGCGGCAGAAGAAGATGCAGGCAGCTGAGTTGTTGTGTTCTGATAAGAGTCAGAGGTAACTCCCGTTGC
GGTGCTGTTAACGGTGGAGGGCAGTGTAGTCTGAGCAGTACTCGTTGCTGCCGCGCGCGCCACCAGACAT
AATAGCTGACAGACTAACAGACTGTTCCTTTCCATGGGTCTTTTCTGCAGTCACCGTCCTTGACACG
Features (pLannotate 1.2.2; 21 found; start..end, strand, type, name):
    189..275     +  CDS            COX8A (fragment): COX8A_HUMAN - Also known as COX8, COX8L. Experimental evidence at protein level: Swiss-Prot protein existence level 1. Component of the cytochrome c oxidase, the last enzyme in the mitochondrial electron transport chain which drives oxidative phosphorylation. The respiratory chain contains 3 multisubunit complexes succinate dehydrogenase (complex II, CII), ubiquinol- cytochrome c oxidoreductase (cytochrome b-c1 complex, complex III, CIII) and cytochrome c oxidase (complex IV, CIV), that cooperate to transfer electrons derived from NADH and succinate to molecular oxygen, creating an electrochem
    606..1322    +  CDS            EGFP: EGFP is a basic (constitutively fluorescent) green fluorescent protein published in 1996, derived from Aequorea victoria. It is reported to be a rapidly-maturing weak dimer with moderate acid sensitivity.
   1344..2051    +  CDS            mApple: photostable monomeric derivative of DsRed (Shaner et al., 2008) mammalian codon-optimized
   2070..2154    +  CDS            large T antigen (fragment): large T antigen from SV40 (simian virus 40)
   2177..2311    +  polyA_signal   SV40 poly(A) signal: SV40 polyadenylation signal
   2359..2375    -  protein_bind   lac operator: The lac repressor binds to the lac operator to inhibit transcription in E. coli. This inhibition can be relieved by adding lactose or isopropyl-β-D-thiogalactopyranoside (IPTG). lac repressor encoded by lacI
   2383..2413    -  promoter       lac promoter: promoter for the E. coli lac operon
   2428..2449    -  protein_bind   CAP binding site: CAP binding activates transcription in the presence of cAMP. E. coli catabolite activator protein
   2462..2554    -  CDS            lacI (fragment): lac repressor; lacI; The lac repressor binds to the lac operator to inhibit transcription in E. coli. This inhibition can be relieved by adding lactose or isopropyl-β-D-thiogalactopyranoside (IPTG).
   2737..3325    -  rep_origin     ori: high-copy-number ColE1/pMB1/pBR322/pUC origin of replication
   3496..4356    -  CDS            AmpR: β-lactamase; bla; confers resistance to ampicillin, carbenicillin, and related antibiotics
   4357..4374    -  promoter       AmpR promoter (fragment): bla
   4410..4498    -  promoter       AmpR promoter (fragment): bla
   4593..4628    +  CDS            rop (fragment): Rop protein, which maintains plasmids at low copy number; rop
   4730..4781    +  misc_feature   bom (fragment): basis of mobility region from pBR322
   4790..4866    -  rep_origin     SV40 ori (fragment): SV40 origin of replication
   4873..5027    -  CDS            lacZα (fragment): LacZα fragment of β-galactosidase; lacZ fragment
   5040..5408    -  CDS            UL127 (fragment): UL127_HCMVA - Protein predicted: Swiss-Prot protein existence level 4. From Human cytomegalovirus (strain AD169) (HHV-5) (Human herpesvirus 5).
   5575..5954    +  enhancer       CMV enhancer: human cytomegalovirus immediate early enhancer
   5955..6158    +  promoter       CMV promoter: human cytomegalovirus (CMV) immediate early promoter
   6294..7120    +  intron         CMV intron A: human cytomegalovirus intron A (Chapman et al., 1991)
