>Addgene plasmid #107218 | GW1-mito-roGFP1-mApple | addgene full sequence | sequence record 205715 | Addgene NGS Result
ACGTTGTAAAACGACGGCCAGTGCCCGTGTCAAGGACGGTGACTGCAGTGAATAATAAAATGTGTGTTTG
TCCGAAATACGCGTTTTGAGATTTCTGTCGCCGACTAAATTCATGTCGCGCGATAGTGGTGTTTATCGCC
GATAGAGATGGCGATATTGGAAAAATCGATATTTGAAAATATGGCATATTGAAAATGTCGCCGATGTGAG
TTTCTGTGTAACTGATATCGCCATTTTTCCAAAAGTGATTTTTGGGCATACGCGATATCTGGCGATAGCG
CTTATATCGTTTACGGGGGATGGCGATAGACGACTTTGGTGACTTGGGCGATTCTGTGTGTCGCAAATAT
CGCAGTTTCGATATAGGTGACAGACGATATGAGGCTATATCGCCGATAGAGGCGACATCAAGCTGGCACA
TGGCCAATGCATATCGATCTATACATTGAATCAATATTGGCCATTAGCCATATTATTCATTGGTTATATA
GCATAAATCAATATTGGCTATTGGCCATTGCATACGTTGTATCCATATCATAATATGTACATTTATATTG
GCTCATGTCCAACATTACCGCCATGTTGACATTGATTATTGACTAGTTATTAATAGTAATCAATTACGGG
GTCATTAGTTCATAGCCCATATATGGAGTTCCGCGTTACATAACTTACGGTAAATGGCCCGCCTGGCTGA
CCGCCCAACGACCCCCGCCCATTGACGTCAATAATGACGTATGTTCCCATAGTAACGCCAATAGGGACTT
TCCATTGACGTCAATGGGTGGAGTATTTACGGTAAACTGCCCACTTGGCAGTACATCAAGTGTATCATAT
GCCAAGTACGCCCCCTATTGACGTCAATGACGGTAAATGGCCCGCCTGGCATTATGCCCAGTACATGACC
TTATGGGACTTTCCTACTTGGCAGTACATCTACGTATTAGTCATCGCTATTACCATGGTGATGCGGTTTT
GGCAGTACATCAATGGGCGTGGATAGCGGTTTGACTCACGGGGATTTCCAAGTCTCCACCCCATTGACGT
CAATGGGAGTTTGTTTTGGCACCAAAATCAACGGGACTTTCCAAAATGTCGTAACAACTCCGCCCCATTG
ACGCAAATGGGCGGTAGGCGTGTACGGTGGGAGGTCTATATAAGCAGAGCTCGTTTAGTGAACCGTCAGA
TCGCCTGGAGACGCCATCCACGCTGTTTTGACCTCCATAGAAGACACCGGGACCGATCCAGCCTCCGCGG
CCGGGAACGGTGCATTGGAACGCGGATTCCCCGTGCCAAGAGTGACGTAAGTACCGCCTATAGAGTCTAT
AGGCCCACCCCCTTGGCTTCTTATGCATGCTATACTGTTTTTGGCTTGGGGTCTATACACCCCCGCTTCC
TCATGTTATAGGTGATGGTATAGCTTAGCCTATAGGTGTGGGTTATTGACCATTATTGACCACTCCCCTA
TTGGTGACGATACTTTCCATTACTAATCCATAACATGGCTCTTTGCCACAACTCTCTTTATTGGCTATAT
GCCAATACACTGTCCTTCAGAGACTGACACGGACTCTGTATTTTTACAGGATGGGGTCTCATTTATTATT
TACAAATTCACATATACAACACCACCGTCCCCAGTGCCCGCAGTTTTTATTAAACATAACGTGGGATCTC
CACGCGAATCTCGGGTACGTGTTCCGGACATGGGCTCTTCTCCGGTAGCGGCGGAGCTTCTACATCCGAG
CCCTGCTCCCATGCCTCCAGCGACTCATGGTCGCTCGGCAGCTCCTTGCTCCTAACAGTGGAGGCCAGAC
TTAGGCACAGCACGATGCCCACCACCACCAGTGTGCCGCACAAGGCCGTGGCGGTAGGGTATGTGTCTGA
AAATGAGCTCGGGGAGCGGGCTTGCACCGCTGACGCATTTGGAAGACTTAAGGCAGCGGCAGAAGAAGAT
GCAGGCAGCTGAGTTGTTGTGTTCTGATAAGAGTCAGAGGTAACTCCCGTTGCGGTGCTGTTAACGGTGG
AGGGCAGTGTAGTCTGAGCAGTACTCGTTGCTGCCGCGCGCGCCACCAGACATAATAGCTGACAGACTAA
CAGACTGTTCCTTTCCATGGGTCTTTTCTGCAGTCACCGTCCTTGACACGAAGCTTCCCGGCCACAGCAA
TCGATCCATGACACAACCAGTGACAAGCAGTCCCCCAGTGAAACCGCATCCGCATCCGAGTCCGATACCG
ATAAAGATTCTGAATCGGAGTGAGTGCCGCGTCCGAGAGCGTTCCCTGTCCACGTCCACCATCGGCGGAG
CAGGTGTGCCTGAGGCCTCTAGACCACCATGAGCGTGCTGACACCATTGTTGCTCAGAGGCCTCACTGGT
TCAGCCAGGCGGCTGCCAGTCCCAAGAGCTAAGATCCATAGTCTGGGAGATCCAATGTCAGTTCTCACTC
CCCTTTTGCTTAGGGGACTGACCGGAAGCGCTCGGCGGTTGCCTGTCCCACGCGCCAAGATTCACTCCCT
GGGCGACCCTATGAGTGTCCTTACTCCTCTTTTGCTGAGAGGCTTGACAGGGAGCGCTCGGAGGCTCCCA
GTGCCTCGCGCAAAGATCCATTCTCTCGGAGATCCCATGTCCGTCCTCACTCCTCTGCTGCTGCGCGGGC
TTACAGGTTCCGCTCGCCGCCTGCCTGTTCCTCGGGCAAAGATACACAGTCTGGGCGATCCTCACCGGCG
TGGAGGAGCATCTGGTGGAGCTAGTATGGTGAGCAAGGGCGAGGAGCTGTTCACCGGGGTGGTGCCCATC
CTGGTCGAGCTGGACGGCGACGTAAACGGCCACAAGTTCAGCGTGTCCGGCGAGGGCGAGGGCGATGCCA
CCTACGGCAAGCTGACCCTGAAGTTCATCTCCACCACCGGCAAGCTGCCCGTGCCCTGGCCCACCCTCGT
GACCACTCTGTCTTACGGCGTGCAGTGCTTCAGCCGCTACCCCGACCACATGAAGCAGCACGACTTCTTC
AAGTCCGCCATGCCCGAAGGCTACGTCCAGGAGCGCACCATCTTCTTCAAGGACGACGGCAACTACAAGA
CCCGCGCCGAGGTGAAGTTCGAGGGCGACACCCTGGTGAACCGCATCGAGCTGAAGGGCATCGACTTCAA
GGAGGACGGCAACATCCTGGGGCACAAGCTGGAGTACAACTACAACTGCCACAACGTCTATATCATGGCC
GACAAGCAGAAGAACGGCATCAAGGTGAACTTCAAGATCCGCCACAACATCGAGGACGGCAGCGTGCAGC
TCGCCGACCACTACCAGCAGAACACCCCCATCGGCGACGGCCCCGTGCTGCTGCCCGACAACCACTACCT
GAGCACCTGCTCCGCCCTGAGCAAAGACCCCAACGAGAAGCGCGATCACATGGTCCTGCTGGAGTTCGTG
ACCGCCGCCGGGATCACTCTCGGCATGGACGAGCTGTATAAGGGAGGTTCAGGAGGTCGATCCGTGAGCA
AGGGCGAGGAGAATAACATGGCCATCATCAAGGAGTTCATGCGCTTCAAGGTGCACATGGAGGGCTCCGT
GAACGGCCACGAGTTCGAGATCGAGGGCGAGGGCGAGGGCCGCCCCTACGAGGCCTTTCAGACCGCTAAG
CTGAAGGTGACCAAGGGTGGCCCCCTGCCCTTCGCCTGGGACATCCTGTCCCCTCAGTTCATGTACGGCT
CCAAGGTCTACATTAAGCACCCAGCCGACATCCCCGACTACTTCAAGCTGTCCTTCCCCGAGGGCTTCAG
GTGGGAGCGCGTGATGAACTTCGAGGACGGCGGCATTATTCACGTTAACCAGGACTCCTCCCTGCAGGAC
GGCGTGTTCATCTACAAGGTGAAGCTGCGCGGCACCAACTTCCCCTCCGACGGCCCCGTAATGCAGAAGA
AGACCATGGGCTGGGAGGCCTCCGAGGAGCGGATGTACCCCGAGGACGGCGCCCTGAAGAGCGAGATCAA
GAAGAGGCTGAAGCTGAAGGACGGCGGCCACTACGCCGCCGAGGTCAAGACCACCTACAAGGCCAAGAAG
CCCGTGCAGCTGCCCGGCGCCTACATCGTCGACATCAAGTTGGACATCGTGTCCCACAACGAGGACTACA
CCATCGTGGAACAGTACGAACGCGCCGAGGGTCGTCACTCTACCGGCGGCATGGACGAGCTGTACAAGTA
ATAAACTCGACGAATTCATTGATCATAATCAGCCATACCACATTTGTAGAGGTTTTACTTGCTTTAAAAA
ACCTCCCACACCTCCCCCTGAACCTGAAACATAAAATGAATGCAATTGTTGTTGTTAACTTGTTTATTGC
AGCTTATAATGGTTACAAATAAAGCAATAGCATCACAAATTTCACAAATAAAGCATTTTTTTCACTGCAT
TCTAGTTGTGGTTTGTCCAAACTCATCAATGTATCTTATCATGTCTGGATCCGTACCGAGCTCGCGTAAT
CATGTCATAGCTGTTTCCTGTGTGAAATTGTTATCCGCTCACAATTCCACACAACATACGAGCCGGAAGC
ATAAAGTGTAAAGCCTGGGGTGCCTAATGAGTGAGCTAACTACATTAATTGCGTTGCGCTCACTGCCCGC
TTTCCAGTCGGGAAACCTGTCGTGCCAGCTGCATTAATGAATCGGCCAACGCGCGGGGAGAGGCGGTTTG
CGTATTGGGCGCTCTTCCGCTTCCTCGCTCACTGACTCGCTGCGCTCGGTCGTTCGGCTGCGGCGAGCGG
TATCAGCTCACTCAAAGGCGGTAATACGGTTATCCACAGAATCAGGGGATAACGCAGGAAAGAACATGTG
AGCAAAAGGCCAGCAAAAGGCCAGGAACCGTAAAAAGGCCGCGTTGCTGGCGTTTTTCCATAGGCTCCGC
CCCCCTGACGAGCATCACAAAAATCGACGCTCAAGTCAGAGGTGGCGAAACCCGACAGGACTATAAAGAT
ACCAGGCGTTTCCCCCTGGAAGCTCCCTCGTGCGCTCTCCTGTTCCGACCCTGCCGCTTACCGGATACCT
GTCCGCCTTTCTCCCTTCGGGAAGCGTGGCGCTTTCTCATAGCTCACGCTGTAGGTATCTCAGTTCGGTG
TAGGTCGTTCGCTCCAAGCTGGGCTGTGTGCACGAACCCCCCGTTCAGCCCGACCGCTGCGCCTTATCCG
GTAACTATCGTCTTGAGTCCAACCCGGTAAGACACGACTTATCGCCACTGGCAGCAGCCACTGGTAACAG
GATTAGCAGAGCGAGGTATGTAGGCGGTGCTACAGAGTTCTTGAAGTGGTGGCCTAACTACGGCTACACT
AGAAGAACAGTATTTGGTATCTGCGCTCTGCTGAAGCCAGTTACCTTCGGAAAAAGAGTTGGTAGCTCTT
GATCCGGCAAACAAACCACCGCTGGTAGCGGTGGTTTTTTTGTTTGCAAGCAGCAGATTACGCGCAGAAA
AAAAGGATCTCAAGAAGATCCTTTGATCTTTTCTACGGGGTCTGACGCTCAGTGGAACGAAAACTCACGT
TAAGGGATTTTGGTCATGAGATTATCAAAAAGGATCTTCACCTAGATCCTTTTAAATTAAAAATGAAGTT
TTAAATCAATCTAAAGTATATATGAGTAAACTTGGTCTGACAGTTACCAATGCTTAATCAGTGAGGCACC
TATCTCAGCGATCTGTCTATTTCGTTCATCCATAGTTGCCTGACTCCCCGTCGTGTAGATAACTACGATA
CGGGAGGGCTTACCATCTGGCCCCAGTGCTGCAATGATACCGCGAGACCCACGCTCACCGGCTCCAGATT
TATCAGCAATAAACCAGCCAGCCGGAAGGGCCGAGCGCAGAAGTGGTCCTGCAACTTTATCCGCCTCCAT
CCAGTCTATTAATTGTTGCCGGGAAGCTAGAGTAAGTAGTTCGCCAGTTAATAGTTTGCGCAACGTTGTT
GCCATTGCTACAGGCATCGTGGTGTCACGCTCGTCGTTTGGTATGGCTTCATTCAGCTCCGGTTCCCAAC
GATCAAGGCGAGTTACATGATCCCCCATGTTGTGCAAAAAAGCGGTTAGCTCCTTCGGTCCTCCGATCGT
TGTCAGAAGTAAGTTGGCCGCAGTGTTATCACTCATGGTTATGGCAGCACTGCATAATTCTCTTACTGTC
ATGCCATCCGTAAGATGCTTTTCTGTGACTGGTGAGTACTCAACCAAGTCATTCTGAGAATAGTGTATGC
GGCGACCGAGTTGCTCTTGCCCGGCGTCAATACGGGATAATACCGCGCCACATAGCAGAACTTTAAAAGT
GCTCATCATTGGAAAACGTTCTTCGGGGCGAAAACTCTCAAGGATCTTACCGCTGTTGAGATCCAGTTCG
ATGTAACCCACTCGTGCACCCAACTGATCTTCAGCATCTTTTACTTTCACCAGCGTTTCTGGGTGAGCAA
AAACAGGAAGGCAAAATGCCGCAAAAAAGGGAATAAGGGCGACACGGAAATGTTGAATACTCATACTCTT
CCTTTTTCAATAAGCGGCCGCGGCCATGCCGGCCACTAGTCTCGAGGGCC
[37 nt withheld, positions 6561-6597]
AGATTGTATAAGCAAATATTTAAATTGTAAGCGTTAATATTTTGTTAAAATTCGCGTTAAATTTTTGTTA
AATCAGCTCATTTTTTAACCAATAGGCCGAAATCGGCAAAATCCCTTATAAATCAAAAGAATAGACCGAG
ATAGGGT
[37 nt withheld, positions 6745-6781]
AAAGAACGTGGACTCCAACGTCAAAGG
[49 nt withheld, positions 6809-6857]
T
[91 nt withheld, positions 6859-6949]
G
[124 nt withheld, positions 6951-7074]
GGGGATCCCTCGAGTTATTATTGAAGCATTTATCAGGGTTATTGTCTCATGAGCGGATACATATTTGAAT
GTATTTAGAAAAATAAACAAATAGGGGTTCCGCGCACATTTCCCCGAAAAGTGCCACCTGACGTCTAAGA
AACCATTATTATCATGACATTAACCTATAAAAATAGGCGTATCACGAGGCCCTTTCGTCTCGCGCGTTTC
GGTGATGACGGTGAAAACCTCTGACACATGCAGCTCCCGGAGACGGTCACAGCTTGTCTGTAAGCGGATG
CCGGGAGCAGACAAGCCCGTCAGGGCGCGTCAGCGGGTGTTGGCGGGTGTCGGGGCTGGCTTAACTATGC
GGCATCAGAGCAGATTGTACTGAGAGTGCACCATATGAAGACGTCGCCTCCTCACTACTTCTGGAATAGC
TCAGAGGCCGAGGCGGCCTCGGCCTCTGCATAAATAAAAAAAATTAGTCAGGGCGCCATTCGCCATTCAG
GCTGCGCAACTGTTGGGAAGGGCGATCGGTGCGGGCCTCTTCGCTATTACGCCAGCTGGCGAAAGGGGGA
TGTGCTGCAAGGCGATTAAGTTGGGTAACGCCAGGGTTTTCCCAGTCACG
Features (pLannotate 1.2.2; 21 found; start..end, strand, type, name):
     44..421     -  CDS            UL127: UL127_HCMVA - Protein predicted: Swiss-Prot protein existence level 4. From Human cytomegalovirus (strain AD169) (HHV-5) (Human herpesvirus 5).
    588..967     +  enhancer       CMV enhancer: human cytomegalovirus immediate early enhancer
    968..1171    +  promoter       CMV promoter: human cytomegalovirus (CMV) immediate early promoter
   1307..2133    +  intron         CMV intron A: human cytomegalovirus intron A (Chapman et al., 1991)
   2339..2425    +  CDS            COX8A (fragment): COX8A_HUMAN - Also known as COX8, COX8L. Experimental evidence at protein level: Swiss-Prot protein existence level 1. Component of the cytochrome c oxidase, the last enzyme in the mitochondrial electron transport chain which drives oxidative phosphorylation. The respiratory chain contains 3 multisubunit complexes succinate dehydrogenase (complex II, CII), ubiquinol- cytochrome c oxidoreductase (cytochrome b-c1 complex, complex III, CIII) and cytochrome c oxidase (complex IV, CIV), that cooperate to transfer electrons derived from NADH and succinate to molecular oxygen, creating an electrochem
   2756..3472    +  CDS            EGFP: EGFP is a basic (constitutively fluorescent) green fluorescent protein published in 1996, derived from Aequorea victoria. It is reported to be a rapidly-maturing weak dimer with moderate acid sensitivity.
   3494..4201    +  CDS            mApple: photostable monomeric derivative of DsRed (Shaner et al., 2008) mammalian codon-optimized
   4220..4304    +  CDS            large T antigen (fragment): large T antigen from SV40 (simian virus 40)
   4327..4461    +  polyA_signal   SV40 poly(A) signal: SV40 polyadenylation signal
   4508..4524    -  protein_bind   lac operator: The lac repressor binds to the lac operator to inhibit transcription in E. coli. This inhibition can be relieved by adding lactose or isopropyl-β-D-thiogalactopyranoside (IPTG). lac repressor encoded by lacI
   4532..4562    -  promoter       lac promoter: promoter for the E. coli lac operon
   4610..4702    -  CDS            lacI (fragment): lac repressor; lacI; The lac repressor binds to the lac operator to inhibit transcription in E. coli. This inhibition can be relieved by adding lactose or isopropyl-β-D-thiogalactopyranoside (IPTG).
   4885..5473    -  rep_origin     ori: high-copy-number ColE1/pMB1/pBR322/pUC origin of replication
   5644..6504    -  CDS            AmpR: β-lactamase; bla; confers resistance to ampicillin, carbenicillin, and related antibiotics
   6505..6522    -  promoter       AmpR promoter (fragment): bla
   6646..7074    -  rep_origin     f1 ori (sequence partly withheld): f1 bacteriophage origin of replication; arrow indicates direction of (+) strand synthesis
   7090..7178    -  promoter       AmpR promoter (fragment): bla
   7273..7308    +  CDS            rop (fragment): Rop protein, which maintains plasmids at low copy number; rop
   7410..7461    +  misc_feature   bom (fragment): basis of mobility region from pBR322
   7470..7545    -  rep_origin     SV40 ori (fragment): SV40 origin of replication
   7553..23      -  CDS            lacZα (fragment) (across the origin): LacZα fragment of β-galactosidase; lacZ fragment
