[The description below was written by a language model from this plasmid's Addgene catalogue record and pLannotate feature annotations shown in this document.]
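Description:
GW1-mito-roGFP1-mApple is a mammalian expression plasmid built on the GW1-mito backbone to deliver a genetically encoded redox sensor to the mitochondrial matrix. It is propagated in E. coli through a high-copy ColE1/pUC-type origin and selected with ampicillin via the β-lactamase gene. The remaining bacterial elements annotated (lac promoter and operator, and fragments of lacI, lacZα, rop, bom and the SV40 origin) appear to be backbone remnants rather than functional parts of the design.

Expression is driven by the human cytomegalovirus immediate early enhancer and promoter followed by CMV intron A, an arrangement commonly used to boost transcript processing and expression, and the transcript ends at an SV40 polyadenylation signal. The open reading frame begins with an N-terminal targeting signal recorded as 4xCox8, repeats of the cytochrome c oxidase subunit 8 presequence that direct import into the matrix. The annotation software marks only one COX8A fragment, though a gap before the next feature leaves room for further copies. This is followed by roGFP1, which is annotated as EGFP because of its sequence similarity, fused to the red fluorescent protein mApple. roGFP1 is a redox-sensitive GFP whose excitation ratio reports the thiol-disulfide state. Per the associated publication title, fusion to mApple acts as a FRET relay that extends emission toward the red, enabling simultaneous ratiometric redox imaging of two compartments in live cells.

The two sequence records differ. The depositor's sequence matches the catalogue size of 7,137 bp, whereas the repository's sequencing result is 7,684 nt and contains an f1 origin within the split AmpR promoter region that is absent from the depositor's record.
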