Addgene plasmid #107218: GW1-mito-roGFP1-mApple
Purpose: Mammalian expression plasmid to target the roGFP1-mApple sensor to the mitochondrial matrix.
Depositing lab: Mathew Tantama. Depositing organization: Purdue University. Publication: Extending roGFP Emission via Forster-Type Resonance Energy Transfer Relay Enables Simultaneous Dual Compartment Ratiometric Redox Imaging in Live Cells. Norcross S, Trull KJ, Snaider J, Doan S, Tat K, Huang L, Tantama M. ACS Sens. 2017 Nov 22;2(11):1721-1729. doi: 10.1021/acssensors.7b00689. Epub 2017 Nov 7. PubMed 29072071.
Backbone
  Vector backbone: GW1-mito
  Backbone size w/o insert (bp): 5649
  Total vector size (bp): 7137
  Vector type: Mammalian Expression
Growth in bacteria
  Bacterial resistance: Ampicillin, 100 μg/mL
  Growth temperature: 37°C
  Growth strain: DH5alpha
  Copy number: Unknown
Gene/Insert
  Gene/Insert name: roGFP1-mApple
  Insert size (bp): 1488
  Promoter: CMV
  Tag / fusion protein: 4xCox8 (N terminal on insert)
  Cloning method: Restriction Enzyme; 5′ cloning site SgrAI (not destroyed); 3′ cloning site EcoRI (not destroyed)
  Sequencing primers: 5′ CTG AAT CGG AGT GAG TGC; 3′ CCT CTA CAA ATG TGG TAT GG
Terms and licenses: Academic/Nonprofit Terms; Industry Terms: Not Available to Industry
How to cite: GW1-mito-roGFP1-mApple was a gift from Mathew Tantama (Addgene plasmid # 107218 ; http://n2t.net/addgene:107218 ; RRID:Addgene_107218)
