>Addgene plasmid #107218 | GW1-mito-roGFP1-mApple | depositor partial sequence | sequence record 202525 | Covers the mito-roGFP1-mApple sequence
CAGGTGTGCCTGAGGCCTCTAGACCACCATGAGCGTGCTGACACCATTGTTGCTCAGAGGCCTCACTGGT
TCAGCCAGGCGGCTGCCAGTCCCAAGAGCTAAGATCCATAGTCTGGGAGATCCAATGTCAGTTCTCACTC
CCCTTTTGCTTAGGGGACTGACCGGAAGCGCTCGGCGGTTGCCTGTCCCACGCGCCAAGATTCACTCCCT
GGGCGACCCTATGAGTGTCCTTACTCCTCTTTTGCTGAGAGGCTTGACAGGGAGCGCTCGGAGGCTCCCA
GTGCCTCGCGCAAAGATCCATTCTCTCGGAGATCCCATGTCCGTCCTCACTCCTCTGCTGCTGCGCGGGC
TTACAGGTTCCGCTCGCCGCCTGCCTGTTCCTCGGGCAAAGATACACAGTCTGGGCGATCCTCACCGGCG
TGGAGGAGCATCTGGTGGAGCTAGTATGGTGAGCAAGGGCGAGGAGCTGTTCACCGGGGTGGTGCCCATC
CTGGTCGAGCTGGACGGCGACGTAAACGGCCACAAGTTCAGCGTGTCCGGCGAGGGCGAGGGCGATGCCA
CCTACGGCAAGCTGACCCTGAAGTTCATCTCCACCACCGGCAAGCTGCCCGTGCCCTGGCCCACCCTCGT
GACCACTCTGTCTTACGGCGTGCAGTGCTTCAGCCGCTACCCCGACCACATGAAGCAGCACGACTTCTTC
AAGTCCGCCATGCCCGAAGGCTACGTCCAGGAGCGCACCATCTTCTTCAAGGACGACGGCAACTACAAGA
CCCGCGCCGAGGTGAAGTTCGAGGGCGACACCCTGGTGAACCGCATCGAGCTGAAGGGCATCGACTTCAA
GGAGGACGGCAACATCCTGGGGCACAAGCTGGAGTACAACTACAACTGCCACAACGTCTATATCATGGCC
GACAAGCAGAAGAACGGCATCAAGGTGAACTTCAAGATCCGCCACAACATCGAGGACGGCAGCGTGCAGC
TCGCCGACCACTACCAGCAGAACACCCCCATCGGCGACGGCCCCGTGCTGCTGCCCGACAACCACTACCT
GAGCACCTGCTCCGCCCTGAGCAAAGACCCCAACGAGAAGCGCGATCACATGGTCCTGCTGGAGTTCGTG
ACCGCCGCCGGGATCACTCTCGGCATGGACGAGCTGTATAAGGGAGGTTCAGGAGGTCGATCCGTGAGCA
AGGGCGAGGAGAATAACATGGCCATCATCAAGGAGTTCATGCGCTTCAAGGTGCACATGGAGGGCTCCGT
GAACGGCCACGAGTTCGAGATCGAGGGCGAGGGCGAGGGCCGCCCCTACGAGGCCTTTCAGACCGCTAAG
CTGAAGGTGACCAAGGGTGGCCCCCTGCCCTTCGCCTGGGACATCCTGTCCCCTCAGTTCATGTACGGCT
CCAAGGTCTACATTAAGCACCCAGCCGACATCCCCGACTACTTCAAGCTGTCCTTCCCCGAGGGCTTCAG
GTGGGAGCGCGTGATGAACTTCGAGGACGGCGGCATTATTCACGTTAACCAGGACTCCTCCCTGCAGGAC
GGCGTGTTCATCTACAAGGTGAAGCTGCGCGGCACCAACTTCCCCTCCGACGGCCCCGTAATGCAGAAGA
AGACCATGGGCTGGGAGGCCTCCGAGGAGCGGATGTACCCCGAGGACGGCGCCCTGAAGAGCGAGATCAA
GAAGAGGCTGAAGCTGAAGGACGGCGGCCACTACGCCGCCGAGGTCAAGACCACCTACAAGGCCAAGAAG
CCCGTGCAGCTGCCCGGCGCCTACATCGTCGACATCAAGTTGGACATCGTGTCCCACAACGAGGACTACA
CCATCGTGGAACAGTACGAACGCGCCGAGGGTCGTCACTCTACCGGCGGCATGGACGAGCTGTACAAGTA
ATAAACTCGACG
